>Addgene plasmid #218255 | pAAV-synmiR-8-mRuby-Pro-EGFP-4×9 | addgene full sequence | sequence record 494313 | Addgene NGS Result
AGAGCAACTCGGTCGCCGCATACACTATTCTCAGAATGACTTGGTTGAGTACTCACCAGTCACAGAAAAG
CATCTTACGGATGGCATGACAGTAAGAGAATTATGCAGTGCTGCCATAACCATGAGTGATAACACTGCGG
CCAACTTACTTCTGACAACGATCGGAGGACCGAAGGAGCTAACCGCTTTTTTGCACAACATGGGGGATCA
TGTAACTCGCCTTGATCGTTGGGAACCGGAGCTGAATGAAGCCATACCAAACGACGAGCGTGACACCACG
ATGCCTGTAGCAATGGCAACAACGTTGCGCAAACTATTAACTGGCGAACTACTTACTCTAGCTTCCCGGC
AACAATTAATAGACTGGATGGAGGCGGATAAAGTTGCAGGACCACTTCTGCGCTCGGCCCTTCCGGCTGG
CTGGTTTATTGCTGATAAATCTGGAGCCGGTGAGCGTGGGTCTCGCGGTATCATTGCAGCACTGGGGCCA
GATGGTAAGCCCTCCCGTATCGTAGTTATCTACACGACGGGGAGTCAGGCAACTATGGATGAACGAAATA
GACAGATCGCTGAGATAGGTGCCTCACTGATTAAGCATTGGTAACTGTCAGACCAAGTTTACTCATATAT
ACTTTAGATTGATTTAAAACTTCATTTTTAATTTAAAAGGATCTAGGTGAAGATCCTTTTTGATAATCTC
ATGACCAAAATCCCTTAACGTGAGTTTTCGTTCCACTGAGCGTCAGACCCCGTAGAAAAGATCAAAGGAT
CTTCTTGAGATCCTTTTTTTCTGCGCGTAATCTGCTGCTTGCAAACAAAAAAACCACCGCTACCAGCGGT
GGTTTGTTTGCCGGATCAAGAGCTACCAACTCTTTTTCCGAAGGTAACTGGCTTCAGCAGAGCGCAGATA
CCAAATACTGTTCTTCTAGTGTAGCCGTAGTTAGGCCACCACTTCAAGAACTCTGTAGCACCGCCTACAT
ACCTCGCTCTGCTAATCCTGTTACCAGTGGCTGCTGCCAGTGGCGATAAGTCGTGTCTTACCGGGTTGGA
CTCAAGACGATAGTTACCGGATAAGGCGCAGCGGTCGGGCTGAACGGGGGGTTCGTGCACACAGCCCAGC
TTGGAGCGAACGACCTACACCGAACTGAGATACCTACAGCGTGAGCTATGAGAAAGCGCCACGCTTCCCG
AAGGGAGAAAGGCGGACAGGTATCCGGTAAGCGGCAGGGTCGGAACAGGAGAGCGCACGAGGGAGCTTCC
AGGGGGAAACGCCTGGTATCTTTATAGTCCTGTCGGGTTTCGCCACCTCTGACTTGAGCGTCGATTTTTG
TGATGCTCGTCAGGGGGGCGGAGCCTATGGAAAAACGCCAGCAACGCGGCCTTTTTACGGTTCCTGGCCT
TTTGCTGGCCTTTTGCTCACATGTCCTGCAGGCAGCTGCGCGCTCGCTCGCTCACTGAGGCCGCCCGGGC
GTCGGGCGACCTTTGGTCGCCCGGCCTCAGTGAGCGAGCGAGCGCGCAGAGAGGGAGTGGCCAACTCCAT
CACTAGGGGTTCCTGCGGCCGCACGCGTCACACAAAAAACCAACACACAGATCTAATGAAAATAAAGATC
TTTTATTATTTCTTCCACAAGCCTGCAGGAAAAAGAAAGAGGATGAATGGTCAGGAAAAGTGATTTAATT
TATACCATTTTAATTCAGCTTTGTAAAAATGTATCAAAGAGATAGCAAGGTATTCAGTTTTAGTAAACAA
GATAATTGCTCGAATTCTAGCCCCTTGAAGTCCGAGGCAGTAGGCATCGTTGAGATTTAAAGATCGAATA
CATCTGTGGCTTCACTATTCGATCTTTAAATCTCAACGGCGCTCACTGTCAACAGCAATATACCTTCTCG
AGCCTTCTGTTGGGTTAAGAAGTCGAAGTAATCCCAGCAAGTGTTTCCAAGATGTGCAGGCAACGATTCT
GTAAAGTACTGAAGCCTCATTCAAACTTACCTGCTACTTATATAGCTCGTCCATGCCACCACCAAGGTTG
CTGTATTTGGCAACTGCCACTTCTCTTTGCACTACGTAGGTTTCATTGTCACTCTCCTCGATCCTTTCCA
GGCGGTGATCAACGGCATGGACACCGGGCATCTTGATGTTCCCGACGGTCTTTTTTGACCTGTAAGTTGT
CACGAAGTTGCAGTGCAGATGGCCACCACCATCAACTTTCAGTGCGATGTCAGTGTATCCTCTCAGACCA
CCATCTGCTGGATACATCATCTCTGTATTAGGCTCCCAACCCTTGGTCTTCTTCTGCATCACGGGACCAT
TGGAGGGAAAGTTTACCCCTCTGACCTTGACGTTGTAGACGAGCTCGCCATCCTCAAGGCTGGTGTCCTG
CGTGACGGTGACGACTCCACCATCTTCGTATCTCGTAACTCTTTCCCAAGTAAAACCCTCAGGAAAGGAC
TGTTTAAAGAAATCAGGGATGTCGGCCGGGTACTTGATAAAGGTACGGCTGCCATACATGAACGACGTGG
CAAGAATGTCAAAGGCAAATGGCAGGGGTCCTCCCTCGATGACTTTGATCCTCATGGTTTGCACTCCCTC
GTACGGTCTGCCTTCTCCTTCACCTGTGCATTTGAATTGGTGGCCGTTGACCGAACCTTCCATGACCACC
TTCATACGCATATTTTCCTTGATCAGCTCTTCGCCCTTAGACACCATGGTGGCGTCGACTCACGACACCT
GTGTTCTGGCGGCAAACCCGTTGCGAAAAAGAACGTTCACGGCGACTACTGCACTTATATACGGTTCTCC
CCCACCCTCGGGAAAAAGGCGGAGCCAGTACACGACATCACTTTCCCAGTTTACCCCGCGCCACCTTCTC
TAGGCACCGGTTCAATTGCCGACCCCTCCCCCCAACTTCTCGGGGACTGTGGGCGATGTGCGCTCTGCCC
ACTGACGGGCACCGGAGCCCTATGACTTGCATAGCTGCGTATGGCGTTACATAACTTACGGTAAATGGCC
CGCCTGGCTGACCGCCCAACGACCCCCGCCCATTGACGTCAATAATGACGTATGTTCCCATAGTAACGCC
AATAGGGACTTTCCATTGACGTCAATGGGTGGAGTATTTACGGTAAACTGCCCACTTGGCAGTACATCAA
GTGTATCATATGCCAAGTACGCCCCCTATTGACGTCAATGACGGTAAATGGCCCGCCTGGCATTATGCCC
AGTACATGACCTTATGGGACTTTCCTACTTGGCAGTACATCTACGTATTAGTCATCGCTATTACCATGAA
TTGAGGGCGTCACCGCTAAGGCTCCGCCCCAGCCTGGGCTCCACAACCAATGAAGGGTAATCTCGACAAA
GAGCAAGGGGTGGGGCGCGGGCGCGCAGGTGCAGCAGCACACAGGCTGGTCGGGAGGGCGGGGCGCGACG
TCTGCCGTGCGGGGTCCCGGCATCGGTTGCGCGCGCGCTCCCTCCTCTCGGAGAGAGGGCTGTGGTAAAA
CCCGTCCGGAAACCACTTAAGCTTCGCCACCATGGTGAGCAAGGGCGAGGAGCTGTTCACCGGGGTGGTG
CCCATCCTGGTCGAGCTGGACGGCGACGTAAACGGCCACAAGTTCAGCGTGTCCGGCGAGGGCGAGGGCG
ATGCCACCTACGGCAAGCTGACCCTGAAGTTCATCTGCACCACCGGCAAGCTGCCCGTGCCCTGGCCCAC
CCTCGTGACCACCCTGACCTACGGCGTGCAGTGCTTCAGCCGCTACCCCGACCACATGAAGCAGCACGAC
TTCTTCAAGTCCGCCATGCCCGAAGGCTACGTCCAGGAGCGCACCATCTTCTTCAAGGACGACGGCAACT
ACAAGACCCGCGCCGAGGTGAAGTTCGAGGGCGACACCCTGGTGAACCGCATCGAGCTGAAGGGCATCGA
CTTCAAGGAGGACGGCAACATCCTGGGGCACAAGCTGGAGTACAACTACAACAGCCACAACGTCTATATC
ATGGCCGACAAGCAGAAGAACGGCATCAAGGTGAACTTCAAGATCCGCCACAACATCGAGGACGGCAGCG
TGCAGCTCGCCGACCACTACCAGCAGAACACCCCCATCGGCGACGGCCCCGTGCTGCTGCCCGACAACCA
CTACCTGAGCACCCAGTCCGCCCTGAGCAAAGACCCCAACGAGAAGCGCGATCACATGGTCCTGCTGGAG
TTCGTGACCGCCGCCGGGATCACTCTCGGCATGGACGAGCTGTACAAGTAGTTCTTTGAGTAACGTCAAA
TAAGATCGAATACAACAATTGTAACGTCAAATAAGATCGAATAATCACTTGGTAACGTCAAATAAGATCG
AATACAACTGGAGTAACGTCAAATAAGATCGAATAACTAGTGAACGGGCCCATCGATGCTAGCAACTTGT
TTATTGCAGCTTATAATGGTTACAAATAAAGCAATAGCATCACAAATTTCACAAATAAAGCATTTTTTTC
ACTGCATTCTAGTTGTGGTTTGTCCAAACTCATCAATGTATCTTATCATGTCTGCGGACCGAGCGGCCGC
AGGAACCCCTAGTGATGGAGTTGGCCACTCCCTCTCTGCGCGCTCGCTCGCTCACTGAGGCCGGGCGACC
AAAGGTCGCCCGACGCCCGGGCTTTGCCCGGGCGGCCTCAGTGAGCGAGCGAGCGCGCAGCTGCCTGCAG
GGGCGCCTGATGCGGTATTTTCTCCTTACGCATCTGTGCGGTATTTCACACCGCATA
[95 nt withheld, positions 4748-4842]
T
[46 nt withheld, positions 4844-4889]
C
[141 nt withheld, positions 4891-5031]
CCTTTGACGTTGGAGTCCACGTTCTTT
[37 nt withheld, positions 5059-5095]
ACTCTATCTCGGGCTATTCTTTTGATTTATAAGGGATTTTGCCGATTTCGGTCTATTGGTTAAAAAATGA
GCTGATTTAACAAAAATTTAACGCGAATTTTAACAAAATATTAACGTTTACAATTTTATGGTGCACTCTC
AGTACAATCTGCTCTGATGCCGCATAGTTAAGCCAGCCCCGACACCCGCCAACACCCGCTGACGCGCCCT
GACGGGCTTGTCTGCTCCCGGCATCCGCTTACAGACAAGCTGTGACCGTCTCCGGGAGCTGCATGTGTCA
GAGGTTTTCACCGTCATCACCGAAACGCGCGAGACGAAAGGGCCTCGTGATACGCCTATTTTTATAGGTT
AATGTCATGATAATAATGGTTTCTTAGACGTCAGGTGGCACTTTTCGGGGAAATGTGCGCGGAACCCCTA
TTTGTTTATTTTTCTAAATACATTCAAATATGTATCCGCTCATGAGACAATAACCCTGATAAATGCTTCA
ATAATATTGAAAAAGGAAGAGTATGAGTATTCAACATTTCCGTGTCGCCCTTATTCCCTTTTTTGCGGCA
TTTTGCCTTCCTGTTTTTGCTCACCCAGAAACGCTGGTGAAAGTAAAAGATGCTGAAGATCAGTTGGGTG
CACGAGTGGGTTACATCGAACTGGATCTCAACAGCGGTAAGATCCTTGAGAGTTTTCGCCCCGAAGAACG
TTTTCCAATGATGAGCACTTTTAAAGTTCTGCTATGTGGCGCGGTATTATCCCTTATTGACGCCGGGCA
Features (pLannotate 1.2.2; 18 found; start..end, strand, type, name):
    775..1363    +  rep_origin     ori: high-copy-number ColE1/pMB1/pBR322/pUC origin of replication
   1436..1463    +  repeat_region  AAV2 ITR (fragment): inverted terminal repeat of adeno-associated virus serotype 2 inverted
   1492..1519    +  repeat_region  AAV2 ITR (fragment): inverted terminal repeat of adeno-associated virus serotype 2 inverted
   1569..1617    -  polyA_signal   poly(A) signal: synthetic polyadenylation signal
   1667..1793    -  ncRNA          3' miR-30a: sequence downstream of the 71-nt precursor of the human miR-30a microRNA (Zeng et al., 2002) miRNA
   1997..2707    -  CDS            mRuby3: mRuby3 is a basic (constitutively fluorescent) red fluorescent protein published in 2016, derived from Entacmaea quadricolor. It has low acid sensitivity.
   2729..2940    -  promoter       EF-1α core promoter: core promoter for human elongation factor EF-1α
   2985..3288    +  enhancer       CMV enhancer: human cytomegalovirus immediate early enhancer
   3289..3464    +  promoter       Mecp2 promoter (fragment): promoter for selective expression in neurons (Adachi et al., 2005; Gray et al., 2011)
   3532..4248    +  CDS            EGFP: EGFP is a basic (constitutively fluorescent) green fluorescent protein published in 1996, derived from Aequorea victoria. It is reported to be a rapidly-maturing weak dimer with moderate acid sensitivity.
   4404..4525    +  polyA_signal   SV40 poly(A) signal: SV40 polyadenylation signal
   4551..4691    +  repeat_region  AAV2 ITR: inverted terminal repeat of adeno-associated virus serotype 2 inverted
   4696..4747    -  misc_feature   bom (fragment): basis of mobility region from pBR322
   4766..5221    +  rep_origin     f1 ori (sequence partly withheld): f1 bacteriophage origin of replication; arrow indicates direction of (+) strand synthesis
   5222..5271    -  misc_feature   bom (fragment): basis of mobility region from pBR322
   5373..5408    -  CDS            rop (fragment): Rop protein, which maintains plasmids at low copy number; rop
   5503..5607    +  promoter       AmpR promoter: bla
   5608..604     +  CDS            AmpR (across the origin): β-lactamase; bla; confers resistance to ampicillin, carbenicillin, and related antibiotics
