[The description below was written by a language model from this plasmid's Addgene catalogue record and pLannotate feature annotations shown in this document.]
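Description:
pAAV-synmiR-8-mRuby-Pro-EGFP-4×9 is a 5,864 bp AAV transfer plasmid for mammalian expression, carrying a synthetic microRNA-based dosage compensation circuit that regulates EGFP. The bacterial backbone provides a high-copy ColE1/pUC-type origin, an f1 origin, and an ampicillin resistance gene (bla) under its own promoter. The payload lies between AAV2 inverted terminal repeats, which allow the cassette to be packaged into recombinant AAV. The annotation detects the 3′ ITR in full but only short fragments of the 5′ ITR. The record lists a recombination-deficient strain (NEB Stable), consistent with the repeat-rich ITRs.

The insert consists of two divergently oriented transcription units. On the reverse strand, an EF-1α core promoter drives mRuby3, followed by miR-30a-derived flanking sequence and a synthetic poly(A) signal. According to the insert name, this scaffold carries the synthetic microRNA synmiR-8, so red fluorescence reports on the transcript that produces the miRNA. On the forward strand, a CMV enhancer fused to a Mecp2 promoter fragment (the "CMVe_MeP" element) drives EGFP, terminated by an SV40 poly(A) signal. The insert name indicates that the EGFP 3′ region contains synmiR-8 response elements ("MRE8_4×9"). These sites are not annotated in the feature table, and the record does not explain the "4×9" notation.

Because the miRNA and its target are encoded on the same DNA, both rise together with copy number. This forms an incoherent feed-forward arrangement in which increasing repression offsets increasing template dose, making EGFP output less sensitive to how many vector copies a cell receives. The construct suits testing gene-dosage-insensitive expression by transfection or AAV delivery.
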