Addgene plasmid #218255: pAAV-synmiR-8-mRuby-Pro-EGFP-4×9
Purpose: Expresses EGFP in mammalian cells regulated by a synthetic microRNA-based dosage compensation circuit
Depositing lab: Michael Elowitz. Depositing organization: California Institute of Technology.
Backbone
  Vector backbone: pAAV
  Backbone size w/o insert (bp): 3041
  Total vector size (bp): 5864
  Vector type: Mammalian Expression, AAV, Synthetic Biology
Growth in bacteria
  Bacterial resistance: Ampicillin, 100 μg/mL
  Growth temperature: 37°C
  Growth strain: NEB Stable
  Copy number: High Copy
Gene/Insert
  Gene/Insert name: synPolyA-synmiR8-mRuby-EF1a-CMVe_MeP-EGFP-MRE8_4×9
  Species: H. sapiens (human)
  Cloning method: Restriction Enzyme; 5′ cloning site MluI (not destroyed); 3′ cloning site PspOMI (not destroyed)
  Sequencing primers: 5′ pBR322ori-F; 3′ SV40pA-R
Terms and licenses: Academic/Nonprofit Terms; Industry Terms: Not Available to Industry
How to cite: pAAV-synmiR-8-mRuby-Pro-EGFP-4×9 was a gift from Michael Elowitz (Addgene plasmid # 218255 ; http://n2t.net/addgene:218255 ; RRID:Addgene_218255)
